Addgene plasmid #66821: pCCL-PGK-SPdCas9-BFP-EGFP
Purpose: dCas9 fused to BFP and EGFP
Depositing lab: Yonglun Luo. Depositing organization: Aarhus University. Publication: Genome-wide determination of on-target and off-target characteristics for RNA-guided DNA methylation by dCas9 methyltransferases. Lin L, Liu Y, Xu F, Huang J, Daugaard TF, Petersen TS, Hansen B, Ye L, Zhou Q, Fang F, Yang L, Li S, Floe L, Jensen KT, Shrock E, Chen F, Yang H, Wang J, Liu X, Xu X, Bolund L, Nielsen AL, Luo Y. Gigascience. 2018 Mar 1;7(3):1-19. doi: 10.1093/gigascience/giy011. PubMed 29635374.
Backbone
  Vector backbone: 3rd Generation lentiviral vector
  Total vector size (bp): 12791
  Modifications to backbone: no
  Vector type: Mammalian Expression
Growth in bacteria
  Bacterial resistance: Ampicillin, 100 μg/mL
  Growth temperature: 37°C
  Growth strain: NEB Stable
  Copy number: High Copy
Gene/Insert
  Gene/Insert name: dSpCas9-BFP-EGFP
  Species: Synthetic
  Tag / fusion protein: dSpCas9-BFP-EGFP (C terminal on insert)
Terms and licenses: Academic/Nonprofit Terms; Industry Terms: Not Available to Industry
How to cite: pCCL-PGK-SPdCas9-BFP-EGFP was a gift from Yonglun Luo (Addgene plasmid # 66821 ; http://n2t.net/addgene:66821 ; RRID:Addgene_66821)
