[The description below was written by a language model from this plasmid's Addgene catalogue record and pLannotate feature annotations shown in this document.]
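Description:
pCCL-PGK-SPdCas9-BFP-EGFP is a third-generation, self-inactivating HIV-1 lentiviral transfer plasmid of about 12.8 kb for mammalian expression of a catalytically dead Streptococcus pyogenes Cas9 fused to two fluorescent proteins. It is propagated in E. coli through a high-copy ColE1/pUC-type origin with ampicillin selection (AmpR). The backbone also carries an f1 origin and cloning-vector remnants: lacZα and lacI fragments, lac promoter/operator, and T3, T7 and SP6 promoters. No mammalian drug-selection marker is annotated.

In the viral portion, a CMV enhancer/promoter replaces the U3 region of the truncated 5' LTR, so genomic RNA can be produced in packaging cells without Tat. This is followed by the Ψ packaging signal with a gag fragment, the Rev response element for Rev-dependent nuclear export, and the cPPT/CTS, which aids nuclear import of the viral genome. The internal mouse PGK promoter drives the Cas9 coding sequence, followed by TagBFP and EGFP. The annotation tool labels the nuclease generically as Cas9, and it is the catalogue entry that identifies it as the dead (dCas9) form and the three parts as a single fusion. A WPRE downstream enhances transcript expression, and the ΔU3 3' LTR inactivates LTR promoter activity after integration.

The associated publication concerns on- and off-target profiling of RNA-guided DNA methylation by dCas9 methyltransferases. This fusion has no annotated methyltransferase domain, so it may be a fluorescently trackable, non-methylating dCas9 control, though the record gives its purpose only as dCas9 fused to BFP and EGFP. No guide RNA cassette is annotated, so guides would have to be supplied separately. The depositor and sequencing-derived records differ by only 14 nt and show essentially the same feature layout.
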