Features (pLannotate 1.2.2; 27 found; start..end, strand, type, name):
     82..461     +  enhancer       CMV enhancer: human cytomegalovirus immediate early enhancer
    462..665     +  promoter       CMV promoter: human cytomegalovirus (CMV) immediate early promoter
    680..860     +  LTR            5' LTR (truncated): truncated 5' long terminal repeat (LTR) from HIV-1
    904..1029    +  misc_feature   HIV-1 Ψ: packaging signal of human immunodeficiency virus type 1
   1013..1376    +  CDS            HIV-1 gag (fragment): gag protein from human immunodeficiency virus 1; gag
   1471..1807    +  ncRNA          RRE: Accession: RF00036 - HIV Rev response element
   1843..2232    +  CDS            env (fragment): ENV_HV1H2 - Experimental evidence at protein level: Swiss-Prot protein existence level 1. [Transmembrane protein gp41]: Acts as a class I viral fusion protein. Under the current model, the protein has at least 3 conformational states: pre-fusion native state, pre-hairpin intermediate state, and post-fusion hairpin state. During fusion of viral and target intracellular membranes, the coiled coil regions (heptad repeats) assume a trimer-of-hairpins structure, positioning the fusion peptide in close proximity to the C-terminal region of the ectodomain. The formation of this structure appears to d
   2250..2367    +  misc_feature   cPPT/CTS: central polypurine tract and central termination sequence of HIV-1
   2406..2905    +  promoter       PGK promoter: mouse phosphoglycerate kinase 1 promoter
   2970..7073    +  CDS            Cas9: Cas9 (Csn1) endonuclease from the Streptococcus pyogenes Type II CRISPR/Cas system generates RNA-guided double strand breaks in DNA
   7209..7904    +  CDS            TagBFP: TagBFP is a basic (constitutively fluorescent) blue fluorescent protein published in 2008, derived from Entacmaea quadricolor. It is reported to be a very rapidly-maturing monomer with very low acid sensitivity.
   7956..8669    +  CDS            EGFP: the original enhanced GFP (Yang et al., 1996) mammalian codon-optimized
   8718..9306    +  misc_feature   WPRE: woodchuck hepatitis virus posttranscriptional regulatory element
   9325..9393    +  CDS            nef (fragment): NEF_HV1Z2 - Experimental evidence at protein level: Swiss-Prot protein existence level 1. Extracellular Nef protein targets CD4(+) T-lymphocytes for apoptosis by interacting with CXCR4 surface receptors. From Human immunodeficiency virus type 1 group M subtype D (isolate Z2/CDC-Z34) (HIV-1).
   9395..9628    +  LTR            3' LTR (ΔU3): self-inactivating 3' long terminal repeat (LTR) from HIV-1
   9657..9675    -  promoter       SP6 promoter: promoter for bacteriophage SP6 RNA polymerase
   9934..9952    -  promoter       T7 promoter: promoter for bacteriophage T7 RNA polymerase
   9960..10115   +  CDS            lacZα (fragment): LacZα fragment of β-galactosidase; lacZ fragment
  10123..10578   +  rep_origin     f1 ori (sequence partly withheld): f1 bacteriophage origin of replication; arrow indicates direction of (+) strand synthesis
  10607..10711   +  promoter       AmpR promoter: bla
  10712..11572   +  CDS            AmpR: β-lactamase; bla; confers resistance to ampicillin, carbenicillin, and related antibiotics
  11743..12331   +  rep_origin     ori: high-copy-number ColE1/pMB1/pBR322/pUC origin of replication
  12514..12606   +  CDS            lacI (fragment): lac repressor; lacI; The lac repressor binds to the lac operator to inhibit transcription in E. coli. This inhibition can be relieved by adding lactose or isopropyl-β-D-thiogalactopyranoside (IPTG).
  12619..12640   +  protein_bind   CAP binding site: CAP binding activates transcription in the presence of cAMP. E. coli catabolite activator protein
  12655..12685   +  promoter       lac promoter: promoter for the E. coli lac operon
  12689..12711   +  protein_bind   lac operator (fragment): The lac repressor binds to the lac operator to inhibit transcription in E. coli. This inhibition can be relieved by adding lactose or isopropyl-β-D-thiogalactopyranoside (IPTG). lac repressor encoded by lacI
  12754..12772   +  promoter       T3 promoter: promoter for bacteriophage T3 RNA polymerase
>Addgene plasmid #66821 | pCCL-PGK-SPdCas9-BFP-EGFP | depositor full sequence | sequence record 206349 | pCCL-PGK-SPdCas9-BFP-EGFP sequence 12791 bps
AAGCTTGGCCATTGCATACGTTGTATCCATATCATAATATGTACATTTATATTGGCTCATGTCCAACATT
ACCGCCATGTTGACATTGATTATTGACTAGTTATTAATAGTAATCAATTACGGGGTCATTAGTTCATAGC
CCATATATGGAGTTCCGCGTTACATAACTTACGGTAAATGGCCCGCCTGGCTGACCGCCCAACGACCCCC
GCCCATTGACGTCAATAATGACGTATGTTCCCATAGTAACGCCAATAGGGACTTTCCATTGACGTCAATG
GGTGGAGTATTTACGGTAAACTGCCCACTTGGCAGTACATCAAGTGTATCATATGCCAAGTACGCCCCCT
ATTGACGTCAATGACGGTAAATGGCCCGCCTGGCATTATGCCCAGTACATGACCTTATGGGACTTTCCTA
CTTGGCAGTACATCTACGTATTAGTCATCGCTATTACCATGGTGATGCGGTTTTGGCAGTACATCAATGG
GCGTGGATAGCGGTTTGACTCACGGGGATTTCCAAGTCTCCACCCCATTGACGTCAATGGGAGTTTGTTT
TGGCACCAAAATCAACGGGACTTTCCAAAATGTCGTAACAACTCCGCCCCATTGACGCAAATGGGCGGTA
GGCGTGTACGGTGGGAGGTCTATATAAGCAGAGCTCGTTTAGTGAACCGGGGTCTCTCTGGTTAGACCAG
ATCTGAGCCTGGGAGCTCTCTGGCTAACTAGGGAACCCACTGCTTAAGCCTCAATAAAGCTTGCCTTGAG
TGCTTCAAGTAGTGTGTGCCCGTCTGTTGTGTGACTCTGGTAACTAGAGATCCCTCAGACCCTTTTAGTC
AGTGTGGAAAATCTCTAGCAGTGGCGCCCGAACAGGGACCTGAAAGCGAAAGGGAAACCAGAGCTCTCTC
GACGCAGGACTCGGCTTGCTGAAGCGCGCACGGCAAGAGGCGAGGGGCGGCGACTGGTGAGTACGCCAAA
AATTTTGACTAGCGGAGGCTAGAAGGAGAGAGATGGGTGCGAGAGCGTCAGTATTAAGCGGGGGAGAATT
AGATCGCGATGGGAAAAAATTCGGTTAAGGCCAGGGGGAAAGAAAAAATATAAATTAAAACATATAGTAT
GGGCAAGCAGGGAGCTAGAACGATTCGCAGTTAATCCTGGCCTGTTAGAAACATCAGAAGGCTGTAGACA
AATACTGGGACAGCTACAACCATCCCTTCAGACAGGATCAGAAGAACTTAGATCATTATATAATACAGTA
GCAACCCTCTATTGTGTGCATCAAAGGATAGAGATAAAAGACACCAAGGAAGCTTTAGACAAGATAGAGG
AAGAGCAAAACAAAAGTAAGACCACCGCACAGCAAGCGGCCGCTGATCTTCAGACCTGGAGGAGGAGATA
TGAGGGACAATTGGAGAAGTGAATTATATAAATATAAAGTAGTAAAAATTGAACCATTAGGAGTAGCACC
CACCAAGGCAAAGAGAAGAGTGGTGCAGAGAGAAAAAAGAGCAGTGGGAATAGGAGCTTTGTTCCTTGGG
TTCTTGGGAGCAGCAGGAAGCACTATGGGCGCAGCCTCAATGACGCTGACGGTACAGGCCAGACAATTAT
TGTCTGGTATAGTGCAGCAGCAGAACAATTTGCTGAGGGCTATTGAGGCGCAACAGCATCTGTTGCAACT
CACAGTCTGGGGCATCAAGCAGCTCCAGGCAAGAATCCTGGCTGTGGAAAGATACCTAAAGGATCAACAG
CTCCTGGGGATTTGGGGTTGCTCTGGAAAACTCATTTGCACCACTGCTGTGCCTTGGAATGCTAGTTGGA
GTAATAAATCTCTGGAACAGATTGGAATCACACGACCTGGATGGAGTGGGACAGAGAAATTAACAATTAC
ACAAGCTTAATACACTCCTTAATTGAAGAATCGCAAAACCAGCAAGAAAAGAATGAACAAGAATTATTGG
AATTAGATAAATGGGCAAGTTTGTGGAATTGGTTTAACATAACAAATTGGCTGTGGTATATAAAATTATT
CATAATGATAGTAGGAGGCTTGGTAGGTTTAAGAATAGTTTTTGCTGTACTTTCTATAGTGAATAGAGTT
AGGCAGGGATATTCACCATTATCGTTTCAGACCCACCTCCCAACCCCGAGGGGACCCGACAGGCCCGAAG
GAATAGAAGAAGAAGGTGGAGAGAGAGACAGAGACAGATCCATTCGATTAGTGAACGGATCTCGACGGTA
TCGGTTAACTTTTAAAAGAAAAGGGGGGATTGGGGGGTACAGTGCAGGGGAAAGAATAGTAGACATAATA
GCAACAGACATACAAACTAAAGAATTACAAAAACAAATTACAAAAATTCAAAATTTTATCGATCACGAGA
CTAGCCTCGACGATGGTCGAGTACCGGGTAGGGGAGGCGCTTTTCCCAAGGCAGTCTGGAGCATGCGCTT
TAGCAGCCCCGCTGGGCACTTGGCGCTACACAAGTGGCCTCTGGCCTCGCACACATTCCACATCCACCGG
TAGGCGCCAACCGGCTCCGTTCTTTGGTGGCCCCTTCGCGCCACCTTCTACTCCTCCCCTAGTCAGGAAG
TTCCCCCCCGCCCCGCAGCTCGCGTCGTGCAGGACGTGACAAATGGAAGTAGCACGTCTCACTAGTCTCG
TGCAGATGGACAGCACCGCTGAGCAATGGAAGCGGGTAGGCCTTTGGGGCAGCGGCCAATAGCAGCTTTG
CTCCTTCGCTTTCTGGGCTCAGAGGCTGGGAAGGGGTGGGTCCGGGGGCGGGCTCAGGGGCGGGCTCAGG
GGCGGGGCGGGCGCCCGAAGGTCCTCCGGAGGCCCGGCATTCTGCACGCTTCAAAAGCGCACGTCTGCCG
CGCTGTTCTCCTCTTCCTCATCTCCGGGCCTTTCGACCTCTAGCGGGATCCGGCGCGTCTGCAGGATATC
AAGCTTGCGGTACCGCGGGCCCGGCCACCATGGACAAGAAGTACAGCATCGGCCTGGCCATCGGCACCAA
CTCTGTGGGCTGGGCCGTGATCACCGACGAGTACAAGGTGCCCAGCAAGAAATTCAAGGTGCTGGGCAAC
ACCGACCGGCACAGCATCAAGAAGAACCTGATCGGCGCCCTGCTGTTCGACAGCGGAGAAACAGCCGAGG
CCACCCGGCTGAAGAGAACCGCCAGAAGAAGATACACCAGACGGAAGAACCGGATCTGCTATCTGCAAGA
GATCTTCAGCAACGAGATGGCCAAGGTGGACGACAGCTTCTTCCACAGACTGGAAGAGTCCTTCCTGGTG
GAAGAGGATAAGAAGCACGAGCGGCACCCCATCTTCGGCAACATCGTGGACGAGGTGGCCTACCACGAGA
AGTACCCCACCATCTACCACCTGAGAAAGAAACTGGTGGACAGCACCGACAAGGCCGACCTGCGGCTGAT
CTATCTGGCCCTGGCCCACATGATCAAGTTCCGGGGCCACTTCCTGATCGAGGGCGACCTGAACCCCGAC
AACAGCGACGTGGACAAGCTGTTCATCCAGCTGGTGCAGACCTACAACCAGCTGTTCGAGGAAAACCCCA
TCAACGCCAGCGGCGTGGACGCCAAGGCCATCCTGTCTGCCAGACTGAGCAAGAGCAGACGGCTGGAAAA
TCTGATCGCCCAGCTGCCCGGCGAGAAGAAGAATGGCCTGTTCGGCAACCTGATTGCCCTGAGCCTGGGC
CTGACCCCCAACTTCAAGAGCAACTTCGACCTGGCCGAGGATGCCAAACTGCAGCTGAGCAAGGACACCT
ACGACGACGACCTGGACAACCTGCTGGCCCAGATCGGCGACCAGTACGCCGACCTGTTTCTGGCCGCCAA
GAACCTGTCCGACGCCATCCTGCTGAGCGACATCCTGAGAGTGAACACCGAGATCACCAAGGCCCCCCTG
AGCGCCTCTATGATCAAGAGATACGACGAGCACCACCAGGACCTGACCCTGCTGAAAGCTCTCGTGCGGC
AGCAGCTGCCTGAGAAGTACAAAGAGATTTTCTTCGACCAGAGCAAGAACGGCTACGCCGGCTACATCGA
TGGCGGAGCCAGCCAGGAAGAGTTCTACAAGTTCATCAAGCCCATCCTGGAAAAGATGGACGGCACCGAG
GAACTGCTCGTGAAGCTGAACAGAGAGGACCTGCTGCGGAAGCAGCGGACCTTCGACAACGGCAGCATCC
CCCACCAGATCCACCTGGGAGAGCTGCACGCCATTCTGCGGCGGCAGGAAGATTTTTACCCATTCCTGAA
GGACAACCGGGAAAAGATCGAGAAGATCCTGACCTTCCGCATCCCCTACTACGTGGGCCCTCTGGCCAGG
GGAAACAGCAGATTCGCCTGGATGACCAGAAAGAGCGAGGAAACCATCACCCCCTGGAACTTCGAGGAAG
TGGTGGACAAGGGCGCCAGCGCCCAGAGCTTCATCGAGCGGATGACCAACTTCGATAAGAACCTGCCCAA
CGAGAAGGTGCTGCCCAAGCACAGCCTGCTGTACGAGTACTTCACCGTGTACAACGAGCTGACCAAAGTG
AAATACGTGACCGAGGGAATGAGAAAGCCCGCCTTCCTGAGCGGCGAGCAGAAAAAAGCCATCGTGGACC
TGCTGTTCAAGACCAACCGGAAAGTGACCGTGAAGCAGCTGAAAGAGGACTACTTCAAGAAAATCGAGTG
CTTCGACTCCGTGGAAATCTCCGGCGTGGAAGATCGGTTCAACGCCTCCCTGGGCACATACCACGATCTG
CTGAAAATTATCAAGGACAAGGACTTCCTGGACAATGAGGAAAACGAGGACATTCTGGAAGATATCGTGC
TGACCCTGACACTGTTTGAGGACAGAGAGATGATCGAGGAACGGCTGAAAACCTATGCCCACCTGTTCGA
CGACAAAGTGATGAAGCAGCTGAAGCGGCGGAGATACACCGGCTGGGGCAGGCTGAGCCGGAAGCTGATC
AACGGCATCCGGGACAAGCAGTCCGGCAAGACAATCCTGGATTTCCTGAAGTCCGACGGCTTCGCCAACA
GAAACTTCATGCAGCTGATCCACGACGACAGCCTGACCTTTAAAGAGGACATCCAGAAAGCCCAGGTGTC
CGGCCAGGGCGATAGCCTGCACGAGCACATTGCCAATCTGGCCGGCAGCCCCGCCATTAAGAAGGGCATC
CTGCAGACAGTGAAGGTGGTGGACGAGCTCGTGAAAGTGATGGGCCGGCACAAGCCCGAGAACATCGTGA
TCGAAATGGCCAGAGAGAACCAGACCACCCAGAAGGGACAGAAGAACAGCCGCGAGAGAATGAAGCGGAT
CGAAGAGGGCATCAAAGAGCTGGGCAGCCAGATCCTGAAAGAACACCCCGTGGAAAACACCCAGCTGCAG
AACGAGAAGCTGTACCTGTACTACCTGCAGAATGGGCGGGATATGTACGTGGACCAGGAACTGGACATCA
ACCGGCTGTCCGACTACGATGTGGACGCTATCGTGCCTCAGAGCTTTCTGAAGGACGACTCCATCGATAA
CAAAGTGCTGACTCGGAGCGACAAGAACCGGGGCAAGAGCGACAACGTGCCCTCCGAAGAGGTCGTGAAG
AAGATGAAGAACTACTGGCGCCAGCTGCTGAATGCCAAGCTGATTACCCAGAGGAAGTTCGACAATCTGA
CCAAGGCCGAGAGAGGCGGCCTGAGCGAACTGGATAAGGCCGGCTTCATCAAGAGACAGCTGGTGGAAAC
CCGGCAGATCACAAAGCACGTGGCACAGATCCTGGACTCCCGGATGAACACTAAGTACGACGAGAACGAC
AAACTGATCCGGGAAGTGAAAGTGATCACCCTGAAGTCCAAGCTGGTGTCCGATTTCCGGAAGGATTTCC
AGTTTTACAAAGTGCGCGAGATCAACAACTACCACCACGCCCACGACGCCTACCTGAACGCCGTCGTGGG
AACCGCCCTGATCAAAAAGTACCCTAAGCTGGAAAGCGAGTTCGTGTACGGCGACTACAAGGTGTACGAC
GTGCGGAAGATGATCGCCAAGAGCGAGCAGGAAATCGGCAAGGCTACCGCCAAGTACTTCTTCTACAGCA
ACATCATGAACTTTTTCAAGACCGAGATTACCCTGGCCAACGGCGAGATCCGGAAGCGGCCTCTGATCGA
GACAAACGGCGAAACAGGCGAGATCGTGTGGGATAAGGGCCGGGACTTTGCCACCGTGCGGAAAGTGCTG
TCTATGCCCCAAGTGAATATCGTGAAAAAGACCGAGGTGCAGACAGGCGGCTTCAGCAAAGAGTCTATCC
TGCCCAAGAGGAACAGCGACAAGCTGATCGCCAGAAAGAAGGACTGGGACCCTAAGAAGTACGGCGGCTT
CGACAGCCCCACCGTGGCCTATTCTGTGCTGGTGGTGGCCAAAGTGGAAAAGGGCAAGTCCAAGAAACTG
AAGAGTGTGAAAGAGCTGCTGGGGATCACCATCATGGAAAGAAGCAGCTTCGAGAAGAATCCCATCGACT
TTCTGGAAGCCAAGGGCTACAAAGAAGTGAAAAAGGACCTGATCATCAAGCTGCCTAAGTACTCCCTGTT
CGAGCTGGAAAACGGCCGGAAGAGAATGCTGGCCTCTGCCGGCGAACTGCAGAAGGGAAACGAACTGGCC
CTGCCCTCCAAATATGTGAACTTCCTGTACCTGGCCAGCCACTATGAGAAGCTGAAGGGCTCCCCCGAGG
ATAATGAGCAGAAACAGCTGTTTGTGGAACAGCACAAACACTACCTGGACGAGATCATCGAGCAGATCAG
CGAGTTCTCCAAGAGAGTGATCCTGGCCGACGCTAATCTGGACAAGGTGCTGAGCGCCTACAACAAGCAC
AGAGACAAGCCTATCAGAGAGCAGGCCGAGAATATCATCCACCTGTTTACCCTGACCAATCTGGGAGCCC
CTGCCGCCTTCAAGTACTTTGACACCACCATCGACCGGAAGAGGTACACCAGCACCAAAGAGGTGCTGGA
CGCCACCCTGATCCACCAGAGCATCACCGGCCTGTACGAGACACGGATCGACCTGTCTCAGCTGGGAGGC
GACGCCTATCCCTATGACGTGCCCGATTATGCCAGCCTGGGCAGCGGCTCCCCCAAGAAAAAACGCAAGG
TGGAAGATCCTAAGAAAAAGCGGAAAGTGGACGGCATTGGTAGTGGGAGCAACGGCAGCAGCGGATCCAG
CGAGCTGATTAAGGAGAACATGCACATGAAGCTGTACATGGAGGGCACCGTGGACAACCATCACTTCAAG
TGCACATCCGAGGGCGAAGGCAAGCCCTACGAGGGCACCCAGACCATGAGAATCAAGGTGGTCGAGGGCG
GCCCTCTCCCCTTCGCCTTCGACATCCTGGCTACTAGCTTCCTCTACGGCAGCAAGACCTTCATCAACCA
CACCCAGGGCATCCCCGACTTCTTCAAGCAGTCCTTCCCTGAGGGCTTCACATGGGAGAGAGTCACCACA
TACGAAGACGGGGGCGTGCTGACCGCTACCCAGGACACCAGCCTCCAGGACGGCTGCCTCATCTACAACG
TCAAGATCAGAGGGGTGAACTTCACATCCAACGGCCCTGTGATGCAGAAGAAAACACTCGGCTGGGAGGC
CTTCACCGAGACGCTGTACCCCGCTGACGGCGGCCTGGAAGGCAGAAACGACATGGCCCTGAAGCTCGTG
GGCGGGAGCCATCTGATCGCAAACATCAAGACCACATATAGATCCAAGAAACCCGCTAAGAACCTCAAGA
TGCCTGGCGTCTACTATGTGGACTACAGACTGGAAAGAATCAAGGAGGCCAACAACGAGACCTACGTCGA
GCAGCACGAGGTGGCAGTGGCCAGATACTGCGACCTCCCTAGCAAACTGGGGCACAAGCTTAATGGTGGA
GGAGGTTCTGGAGGCGGTGGAAGTGGTGGCGGAGGTAGCGTCGACAGCAAGGGCGAGGAGCTGTTCACCG
GGGTGGTGCCCATCCTGGTCGAGCTGGACGGCGACGTAAACGGCCACAAGTTCAGCGTGTCCGGCGAGGG
CGAGGGCGATGCCACCTACGGCAAGCTGACCCTGAAGTTCATCTGCACCACCGGCAAGCTGCCCGTGCCC
TGGCCCACCCTCGTGACCACCCTGACCTACGGCGTGCAGTGCTTCAGCCGCTACCCCGACCACATGAAGC
AGCACGACTTCTTCAAGTCCGCCATGCCCGAAGGCTACGTCCAGGAGCGCACCATCTTCTTCAAGGACGA
CGGCAACTACAAGACCCGCGCCGAGGTGAAGTTCGAGGGCGACACCCTGGTGAACCGCATCGAGCTGAAG
GGCATCGACTTCAAGGAGGACGGCAACATCCTGGGGCACAAGCTGGAGTACAACTACAACAGCCACAACG
TCTATATCATGGCCGACAAGCAGAAGAACGGCATCAAGGTGAACTTCAAGATCCGCCACAACATCGAGGA
CGGCAGCGTGCAGCTCGCCGACCACTACCAGCAGAACACCCCCATCGGCGACGGCCCCGTGCTGCTGCCC
GACAACCACTACCTGAGCACCCAGTCCGCCCTGAGCAAAGACCCCAACGAGAAGCGCGATCACATGGTCC
TGCTGGAGTTCGTGACCGCCGCCGGGATCACTCTCGGCATGGACGAGCTGTACAAGTAATAGATGCATGG
CCGGCCTTAATTAAACGCGTCTCGAGGGAATTCCGATAATCAACCTCTGGATTACAAAATTTGTGAAAGA
TTGACTGGTATTCTTAACTATGTTGCTCCTTTTACGCTATGTGGATACGCTGCTTTAATGCCTTTGTATC
ATGCTATTGCTTCCCGTATGGCTTTCATTTTCTCCTCCTTGTATAAATCCTGGTTGCTGTCTCTTTATGA
GGAGTTGTGGCCCGTTGTCAGGCAACGTGGCGTGGTGTGCACTGTGTTTGCTGACGCAACCCCCACTGGT
TGGGGCATTGCCACCACCTGTCAGCTCCTTTCCGGGACTTTCGCTTTCCCCCTCCCTATTGCCACGGCGG
AACTCATCGCCGCCTGCCTTGCCCGCTGCTGGACAGGGGCTCGGCTGTTGGGCACTGACAATTCCGTGGT
GTTGTCGGGGAAGCTGACGTCCTTTCCATGGCTGCTCGCCTGTGTTGCCACCTGGATTCTGCGCGGGACG
TCCTTCTGCTACGTCCCTTCGGCCCTCAATCCAGCGGACCTTCCTTCCCGCGGCCTGCTGCCGGCTCTGC
GGCCTCTTCCGCGTCTTCGCCTTCGCCCTCAGACGAGTCGGATCTCCCTTTGGGCCGCCTCCCCGCATCG
GGAATTCGAGCTCGGTACCTTTAAGACCAATGACTTACAAGGCAGCTGTAGATCTTAGCCACTTTTTAAA
AGAAAAGGGGGGACTGGAAGGGCTAATTCACTCCCAACGAAGACAAGATCTGCTTTTTGCTTGTACTGGG
TCTCTCTGGTTAGACCAGATCTGAGCCTGGGAGCTCTCTGGCTAACTAGGGAACCCACTGCTTAAGCCTC
AATAAAGCTTGCCTTGAGTGCTTCAAGTAGTGTGTGCCCGTCTGTTGTGTGACTCTGGTAACTAGAGATC
CCTCAGACCCTTTTAGTCAGTGTGGAAAATCTCTAGCAGCATCTAGCTAGAATTAATTCCGTGTATTCTA
TAGTGTCACCTAAATCGTATGTGTATGATACATAAGGTTATGTATTAATTGTAGCCGCGTTCTAACGACA
ATATGTACAAGCCTAATTGTGTAGCATCTGGCTTACTGAAGCAGACCCTATCATCTCTCTCGTAAACTGC
CGTCAGAGTCGGTTTGGTTGGACGAACCTTCTGAGTTTCTGGTAACGCCGTCCCGCACCCGGAAATGGTC
AGCGAACCAATCAGCAGGGTCATCGCTAGCCTAGGCTTTTGCGTCGAGACGTACCCAATTCGCCCTATAG
TGAGTCGTATTACGCGCGCTCACTGGCCGTCGTTTTACAACGTCGTGACTGGGAAAACCCTGGCGTTACC
CAACTTAATCGCCTTGCAGCACATCCCCCTTTCGCCAGCTGGCGTAATAGCGAAGAGGCCCGCACCGATC
GCCCTTCCCAACAGTTGCGCAGCCTGAATGGCGAATGGCGCG
[124 nt withheld, positions 10123-10246]
C
[91 nt withheld, positions 10248-10338]
A
[49 nt withheld, positions 10340-10388]
CCTTTGACGTTGGAGTCCACGTTCTTT
[37 nt withheld, positions 10416-10452]
ACCCTATCTCGGTCTATTCTTTTGATTTATAAGGGATTTTGCCGATTTCGGCCTATTGGTTAAAAAATGA
GCTGATTTAACAAAAATTTAACGCGAATTTTAACAAAATATTAACGTTTACAATTTCCCAGGTGGCACTT
TTCGGGGAAATGTGCGCGGAACCCCTATTTGTTTATTTTTCTAAATACATTCAAATATGTATCCGCTCAT
GAGACAATAACCCTGATAAATGCTTCAATAATATTGAAAAAGGAAGAGTATGAGTATTCAACATTTCCGT
GTCGCCCTTATTCCCTTTTTTGCGGCATTTTGCCTTCCTGTTTTTGCTCACCCAGAAACGCTGGTGAAAG
TAAAAGATGCTGAAGATCAGTTGGGTGCACGAGTGGGTTACATCGAACTGGATCTCAACAGCGGTAAGAT
CCTTGAGAGTTTTCGCCCCGAAGAACGTTTTCCAATGATGAGCACTTTTAAAGTTCTGCTATGTGGCGCG
GTATTATCCCGTATTGACGCCGGGCAAGAGCAACTCGGTCGCCGCATACACTATTCTCAGAATGACTTGG
TTGAGTACTCACCAGTCACAGAAAAGCATCTTACGGATGGCATGACAGTAAGAGAATTATGCAGTGCTGC
CATAACCATGAGTGATAACACTGCGGCCAACTTACTTCTGACAACGATCGGAGGACCGAAGGAGCTAACC
GCTTTTTTGCACAACATGGGGGATCATGTAACTCGCCTTGATCGTTGGGAACCGGAGCTGAATGAAGCCA
TACCAAACGACGAGCGTGACACCACGATGCCTGTAGCAATGGCAACAACGTTGCGCAAACTATTAACTGG
CGAACTACTTACTCTAGCTTCCCGGCAACAATTAATAGACTGGATGGAGGCGGATAAAGTTGCAGGACCA
CTTCTGCGCTCGGCCCTTCCGGCTGGCTGGTTTATTGCTGATAAATCTGGAGCCGGTGAGCGTGGGTCTC
GCGGTATCATTGCAGCACTGGGGCCAGATGGTAAGCCCTCCCGTATCGTAGTTATCTACACGACGGGGAG
TCAGGCAACTATGGATGAACGAAATAGACAGATCGCTGAGATAGGTGCCTCACTGATTAAGCATTGGTAA
CTGTCAGACCAAGTTTACTCATATATACTTTAGATTGATTTAAAACTTCATTTTTAATTTAAAAGGATCT
AGGTGAAGATCCTTTTTGATAATCTCATGACCAAAATCCCTTAACGTGAGTTTTCGTTCCACTGAGCGTC
AGACCCCGTAGAAAAGATCAAAGGATCTTCTTGAGATCCTTTTTTTCTGCGCGTAATCTGCTGCTTGCAA
ACAAAAAAACCACCGCTACCAGCGGTGGTTTGTTTGCCGGATCAAGAGCTACCAACTCTTTTTCCGAAGG
TAACTGGCTTCAGCAGAGCGCAGATACCAAATACTGTCCTTCTAGTGTAGCCGTAGTTAGGCCACCACTT
CAAGAACTCTGTAGCACCGCCTACATACCTCGCTCTGCTAATCCTGTTACCAGTGGCTGCTGCCAGTGGC
GATAAGTCGTGTCTTACCGGGTTGGACTCAAGACGATAGTTACCGGATAAGGCGCAGCGGTCGGGCTGAA
CGGGGGGTTCGTGCACACAGCCCAGCTTGGAGCGAACGACCTACACCGAACTGAGATACCTACAGCGTGA
GCTATGAGAAAGCGCCACGCTTCCCGAAGGGAGAAAGGCGGACAGGTATCCGGTAAGCGGCAGGGTCGGA
ACAGGAGAGCGCACGAGGGAGCTTCCAGGGGGAAACGCCTGGTATCTTTATAGTCCTGTCGGGTTTCGCC
ACCTCTGACTTGAGCGTCGATTTTTGTGATGCTCGTCAGGGGGGCGGAGCCTATGGAAAAACGCCAGCAA
CGCGGCCTTTTTACGGTTCCTGGCCTTTTGCTGGCCTTTTGCTCACATGTTCTTTCCTGCGTTATCCCCT
GATTCTGTGGATAACCGTATTACCGCCTTTGAGTGAGCTGATACCGCTCGCCGCAGCCGAACGACCGAGC
GCAGCGAGTCAGTGAGCGAGGAAGCGGAAGAGCGCCCAATACGCAAACCGCCTCTCCCCGCGCGTTGGCC
GATTCATTAATGCAGCTGGCACGACAGGTTTCCCGACTGGAAAGCGGGCAGTGAGCGCAACGCAATTAAT
GTGAGTTAGCTCACTCATTAGGCACCCCAGGCTTTACACTTTATGCTTCCGGCTCGTATGTTGTGTGGAA
TTGTGAGCGGATAACAATTTCACACAGGAAACAGCTATGACCATGATTACGCCAAGCGCGCAATTAACCC
TCACTAAAGGGAACAAAAGCTGGAGCTGC
