Features (pLannotate 1.2.2; 27 found; start..end, strand, type, name):
     82..461     +  enhancer       CMV enhancer: human cytomegalovirus immediate early enhancer
    462..665     +  promoter       CMV promoter: human cytomegalovirus (CMV) immediate early promoter
    680..860     +  LTR            5' LTR (truncated): truncated 5' long terminal repeat (LTR) from HIV-1
    907..1032    +  misc_feature   HIV-1 Ψ: packaging signal of human immunodeficiency virus type 1
   1016..1379    +  CDS            HIV-1 gag (fragment): gag protein from human immunodeficiency virus 1; gag
   1525..1758    +  misc_feature   RRE: The Rev response element (RRE) of HIV-1 allows for Rev-dependent mRNA export from the nucleus to the cytoplasm.
   2135..2235    +  CDS            Rev (fragment): human immunodeficiency virus 1 (HIV-1) Rev protein; rev; enhances nuclear export of unspliced and incompletely spliced viral mRNAs
   2254..2371    +  misc_feature   cPPT/CTS: central polypurine tract and central termination sequence of HIV-1
   2410..2909    +  promoter       PGK promoter: mouse phosphoglycerate kinase 1 promoter
   2974..7077    +  CDS            Cas9: Cas9 (Csn1) endonuclease from the Streptococcus pyogenes Type II CRISPR/Cas system generates RNA-guided double strand breaks in DNA
   7213..7908    +  CDS            TagBFP: TagBFP is a basic (constitutively fluorescent) blue fluorescent protein published in 2008, derived from Entacmaea quadricolor. It is reported to be a very rapidly-maturing monomer with very low acid sensitivity.
   7960..8673    +  CDS            EGFP: the original enhanced GFP (Yang et al., 1996) mammalian codon-optimized
   8722..9310    +  misc_feature   WPRE: woodchuck hepatitis virus posttranscriptional regulatory element
   9329..9397    +  CDS            nef (fragment): NEF_HV1Z2 - Experimental evidence at protein level: Swiss-Prot protein existence level 1. Extracellular Nef protein targets CD4(+) T-lymphocytes for apoptosis by interacting with CXCR4 surface receptors. From Human immunodeficiency virus type 1 group M subtype D (isolate Z2/CDC-Z34) (HIV-1).
   9399..9632    +  LTR            3' LTR (ΔU3): self-inactivating 3' long terminal repeat (LTR) from HIV-1
   9661..9679    -  promoter       SP6 promoter: promoter for bacteriophage SP6 RNA polymerase
   9926..9944    -  promoter       T7 promoter: promoter for bacteriophage T7 RNA polymerase
   9952..10107   +  CDS            lacZα (fragment): LacZα fragment of β-galactosidase; lacZ fragment
  10112..10540   +  rep_origin     f1 ori (sequence partly withheld): f1 bacteriophage origin of replication; arrow indicates direction of (+) strand synthesis
  10593..10697   +  promoter       AmpR promoter: bla
  10698..11558   +  CDS            AmpR: β-lactamase; bla; confers resistance to ampicillin, carbenicillin, and related antibiotics
  11729..12317   +  rep_origin     ori: high-copy-number ColE1/pMB1/pBR322/pUC origin of replication
  12500..12592   +  CDS            lacI (fragment): lac repressor; lacI; The lac repressor binds to the lac operator to inhibit transcription in E. coli. This inhibition can be relieved by adding lactose or isopropyl-β-D-thiogalactopyranoside (IPTG).
  12605..12626   +  protein_bind   CAP binding site: CAP binding activates transcription in the presence of cAMP. E. coli catabolite activator protein
  12641..12671   +  promoter       lac promoter: promoter for the E. coli lac operon
  12675..12697   +  protein_bind   lac operator (fragment): The lac repressor binds to the lac operator to inhibit transcription in E. coli. This inhibition can be relieved by adding lactose or isopropyl-β-D-thiogalactopyranoside (IPTG). lac repressor encoded by lacI
  12740..12758   +  promoter       T3 promoter: promoter for bacteriophage T3 RNA polymerase
>Addgene plasmid #66821 | pCCL-PGK-SPdCas9-BFP-EGFP | addgene full sequence | sequence record 213282 | Addgene NGS Result
AAGCTTGGCCATTGCATACGTTGTATCCATATCATAATATGTACATTTATATTGGCTCATGTCCAACATT
ACCGCCATGTTGACATTGATTATTGACTAGTTATTAATAGTAATCAATTACGGGGTCATTAGTTCATAGC
CCATATATGGAGTTCCGCGTTACATAACTTACGGTAAATGGCCCGCCTGGCTGACCGCCCAACGACCCCC
GCCCATTGACGTCAATAATGACGTATGTTCCCATAGTAACGCCAATAGGGACTTTCCATTGACGTCAATG
GGTGGAGTATTTACGGTAAACTGCCCACTTGGCAGTACATCAAGTGTATCATATGCCAAGTACGCCCCCT
ATTGACGTCAATGACGGTAAATGGCCCGCCTGGCATTATGCCCAGTACATGACCTTATGGGACTTTCCTA
CTTGGCAGTACATCTACGTATTAGTCATCGCTATTACCATGGTGATGCGGTTTTGGCAGTACATCAATGG
GCGTGGATAGCGGTTTGACTCACGGGGATTTCCAAGTCTCCACCCCATTGACGTCAATGGGAGTTTGTTT
TGGCACCAAAATCAACGGGACTTTCCAAAATGTCGTAACAACTCCGCCCCATTGACGCAAATGGGCGGTA
GGCGTGTACGGTGGGAGGTCTATATAAGCAGAGCTCGTTTAGTGAACCGGGGTCTCTCTGGTTAGACCAG
ATCTGAGCCTGGGAGCTCTCTGGCTAACTAGGGAACCCACTGCTTAAGCCTCAATAAAGCTTGCCTTGAG
TGCTTCAAGTAGTGTGTGCCCGTCTGTTGTGTGACTCTGGTAACTAGAGATCCCTCAGACCCTTTTAGTC
AGTGTGGAAAATCTCTAGCAGTGGCGCCCGAACAGGGACTTGAAAGCGAAAGGGAAACCAGAGGAGCTCT
CTCGACGCAGGACTCGGCTTGCTGAAGCGCGCACGGCAAGAGGCGAGGGGCGGCGACTGGTGAGTACGCC
AAAAATTTTGACTAGCGGAGGCTAGAAGGAGAGAGATGGGTGCGAGAGCGTCAGTATTAAGCGGGGGAGA
ATTAGATCGCGATGGGAAAAAATTCGGTTAAGGCCAGGGGGAAAGAAAAAATATAAATTAAAACATATAG
TATGGGCAAGCAGGGAGCTAGAACGATTCGCAGTTAATCCTGGCCTGTTAGAAACATCAGAAGGCTGTAG
ACAAATACTGGGACAGCTACAACCATCCCTTCAGACAGGATCAGAAGAACTTAGATCATTATATAATACA
GTAGCAACCCTCTATTGTGTGCATCAAAGGATAGAGATAAAAGACACCAAGGAAGCTTTAGACAAGATAG
AGGAAGAGCAAAACAAAAGTAAGACCACCGCACAGCAAGCGGCCGCTGATCTTCAGACCTGGAGGAGGAG
ATATGAGGGACAATTGGAGAAGTGAATTATATAAATATAAAGTAGTAAAAATTGAACCATTAGGAGTAGC
ACCCACCAAGGCAAAGAGAAGAGTGGTGCAGAGAGAAAAAAGAGCAGTGGGAATAGGAGCTTTGTTCCTT
GGGTTCTTGGGAGCAGCAGGAAGCACTATGGGCGCAGCGTCAATGACGCTGACGGTACAGGCCAGACAAT
TATTGTCTGGTATAGTGCAGCAGCAGAACAATTTGCTGAGGGCTATTGAGGCGCAACAGCATCTGTTGCA
ACTCACAGTCTGGGGCATCAAGCAGCTCCAGGCAAGAATCCTGGCTGTGGAAAGATACCTAAAGGATCAA
CAGCTCCTGGGGATTTGGGGTTGCTCTGGAAAACTCATTTGCACCACTGCTGTGCCTTGGAATGCTAGTT
GGAGTAATAAATCTCTGGAACAGATTTGGAATCACACGACCTGGATGGAGTGGGACAGAGAAATTAACAA
TTACACAAGCTTAATACACTCCTTAATTGAAGAATCGCAAAACCAGCAAGAAAAGAATGAACAAGAATTA
TTGGAATTAGATAAATGGGCAAGTTTGTGGAATTGGTTTAACATAACAAATTGGCTGTGGTATATAAAAT
TATTCATAATGATAGTAGGAGGCTTGGTAGGTTTAAGAATAGTTTTTGCTGTACTTTCTATAGTGAATAG
AGTTAGGCAGGGATATTCACCATTATCGTTTCAGACCCACCTCCCAACCCCGAGGGGACCCGACAGGCCC
GAAGGAATAGAAGAAGAAGGTGGAGAGAGAGACAGAGACAGATCCATTCGATTAGTGAACGGATCTCGAC
GGTATCGGTTAACTTTTAAAAGAAAAGGGGGGATTGGGGGGTACAGTGCAGGGGAAAGAATAGTAGACAT
AATAGCAACAGACATACAAACTAAAGAATTACAAAAACAAATTACAAAAATTCAAAATTTTATCGATCAC
GAGACTAGCCTCGACGATGGTCGAGTACCGGGTAGGGGAGGCGCTTTTCCCAAGGCAGTCTGGAGCATGC
GCTTTAGCAGCCCCGCTGGGCACTTGGCGCTACACAAGTGGCCTCTGGCCTCGCACACATTCCACATCCA
CCGGTAGGCGCCAACCGGCTCCGTTCTTTGGTGGCCCCTTCGCGCCACCTTCTACTCCTCCCCTAGTCAG
GAAGTTCCCCCCCGCCCCGCAGCTCGCGTCGTGCAGGACGTGACAAATGGAAGTAGCACGTCTCACTAGT
CTCGTGCAGATGGACAGCACCGCTGAGCAATGGAAGCGGGTAGGCCTTTGGGGCAGCGGCCAATAGCAGC
TTTGCTCCTTCGCTTTCTGGGCTCAGAGGCTGGGAAGGGGTGGGTCCGGGGGCGGGCTCAGGGGCGGGCT
CAGGGGCGGGGCGGGCGCCCGAAGGTCCTCCGGAGGCCCGGCATTCTGCACGCTTCAAAAGCGCACGTCT
GCCGCGCTGTTCTCCTCTTCCTCATCTCCGGGCCTTTCGACCTCTAGCGGGATCCGGCGCGTCTGCAGGA
TATCAAGCTTGCGGTACCGCGGGCCCGGCCACCATGGACAAGAAGTACAGCATCGGCCTGGCCATCGGCA
CCAACTCTGTGGGCTGGGCCGTGATCACCGACGAGTACAAGGTGCCCAGCAAGAAATTCAAGGTGCTGGG
CAACACCGACCGGCACAGCATCAAGAAGAACCTGATCGGCGCCCTGCTGTTCGACAGCGGAGAAACAGCC
GAGGCCACCCGGCTGAAGAGAACCGCCAGAAGAAGATACACCAGACGGAAGAACCGGATCTGCTATCTGC
AAGAGATCTTCAGCAACGAGATGGCCAAGGTGGACGACAGCTTCTTCCACAGACTGGAAGAGTCCTTCCT
GGTGGAAGAGGATAAGAAGCACGAGCGGCACCCCATCTTCGGCAACATCGTGGACGAGGTGGCCTACCAC
GAGAAGTACCCCACCATCTACCACCTGAGAAAGAAACTGGTGGACAGCACCGACAAGGCCGACCTGCGGC
TGATCTATCTGGCCCTGGCCCACATGATCAAGTTCCGGGGCCACTTCCTGATCGAGGGCGACCTGAACCC
CGACAACAGCGACGTGGACAAGCTGTTCATCCAGCTGGTGCAGACCTACAACCAGCTGTTCGAGGAAAAC
CCCATCAACGCCAGCGGCGTGGACGCCAAGGCCATCCTGTCTGCCAGACTGAGCAAGAGCAGACGGCTGG
AAAATCTGATCGCCCAGCTGCCCGGCGAGAAGAAGAATGGCCTGTTCGGCAACCTGATTGCCCTGAGCCT
GGGCCTGACCCCCAACTTCAAGAGCAACTTCGACCTGGCCGAGGATGCCAAACTGCAGCTGAGCAAGGAC
ACCTACGACGACGACCTGGACAACCTGCTGGCCCAGATCGGCGACCAGTACGCCGACCTGTTTCTGGCCG
CCAAGAACCTGTCCGACGCCATCCTGCTGAGCGACATCCTGAGAGTGAACACCGAGATCACCAAGGCCCC
CCTGAGCGCCTCTATGATCAAGAGATACGACGAGCACCACCAGGACCTGACCCTGCTGAAAGCTCTCGTG
CGGCAGCAGCTGCCTGAGAAGTACAAAGAGATTTTCTTCGACCAGAGCAAGAACGGCTACGCCGGCTACA
TCGATGGCGGAGCCAGCCAGGAAGAGTTCTACAAGTTCATCAAGCCCATCCTGGAAAAGATGGACGGCAC
CGAGGAACTGCTCGTGAAGCTGAACAGAGAGGACCTGCTGCGGAAGCAGCGGACCTTCGACAACGGCAGC
ATCCCCCACCAGATCCACCTGGGAGAGCTGCACGCCATTCTGCGGCGGCAGGAAGATTTTTACCCATTCC
TGAAGGACAACCGGGAAAAGATCGAGAAGATCCTGACCTTCCGCATCCCCTACTACGTGGGCCCTCTGGC
CAGGGGAAACAGCAGATTCGCCTGGATGACCAGAAAGAGCGAGGAAACCATCACCCCCTGGAACTTCGAG
GAAGTGGTGGACAAGGGCGCCAGCGCCCAGAGCTTCATCGAGCGGATGACCAACTTCGATAAGAACCTGC
CCAACGAGAAGGTGCTGCCCAAGCACAGCCTGCTGTACGAGTACTTCACCGTGTACAACGAGCTGACCAA
AGTGAAATACGTGACCGAGGGAATGAGAAAGCCCGCCTTCCTGAGCGGCGAGCAGAAAAAAGCCATCGTG
GACCTGCTGTTCAAGACCAACCGGAAAGTGACCGTGAAGCAGCTGAAAGAGGACTACTTCAAGAAAATCG
AGTGCTTCGACTCCGTGGAAATCTCCGGCGTGGAAGATCGGTTCAACGCCTCCCTGGGCACATACCACGA
TCTGCTGAAAATTATCAAGGACAAGGACTTCCTGGACAATGAGGAAAACGAGGACATTCTGGAAGATATC
GTGCTGACCCTGACACTGTTTGAGGACAGAGAGATGATCGAGGAACGGCTGAAAACCTATGCCCACCTGT
TCGACGACAAAGTGATGAAGCAGCTGAAGCGGCGGAGATACACCGGCTGGGGCAGGCTGAGCCGGAAGCT
GATCAACGGCATCCGGGACAAGCAGTCCGGCAAGACAATCCTGGATTTCCTGAAGTCCGACGGCTTCGCC
AACAGAAACTTCATGCAGCTGATCCACGACGACAGCCTGACCTTTAAAGAGGACATCCAGAAAGCCCAGG
TGTCCGGCCAGGGCGATAGCCTGCACGAGCACATTGCCAATCTGGCCGGCAGCCCCGCCATTAAGAAGGG
CATCCTGCAGACAGTGAAGGTGGTGGACGAGCTCGTGAAAGTGATGGGCCGGCACAAGCCCGAGAACATC
GTGATCGAAATGGCCAGAGAGAACCAGACCACCCAGAAGGGACAGAAGAACAGCCGCGAGAGAATGAAGC
GGATCGAAGAGGGCATCAAAGAGCTGGGCAGCCAGATCCTGAAAGAACACCCCGTGGAAAACACCCAGCT
GCAGAACGAGAAGCTGTACCTGTACTACCTGCAGAATGGGCGGGATATGTACGTGGACCAGGAACTGGAC
ATCAACCGGCTGTCCGACTACGATGTGGACGCTATCGTGCCTCAGAGCTTTCTGAAGGACGACTCCATCG
ATAACAAAGTGCTGACTCGGAGCGACAAGAACCGGGGCAAGAGCGACAACGTGCCCTCCGAAGAGGTCGT
GAAGAAGATGAAGAACTACTGGCGCCAGCTGCTGAATGCCAAGCTGATTACCCAGAGGAAGTTCGACAAT
CTGACCAAGGCCGAGAGAGGCGGCCTGAGCGAACTGGATAAGGCCGGCTTCATCAAGAGACAGCTGGTGG
AAACCCGGCAGATCACAAAGCACGTGGCACAGATCCTGGACTCCCGGATGAACACTAAGTACGACGAGAA
CGACAAACTGATCCGGGAAGTGAAAGTGATCACCCTGAAGTCCAAGCTGGTGTCCGATTTCCGGAAGGAT
TTCCAGTTTTACAAAGTGCGCGAGATCAACAACTACCACCACGCCCACGACGCCTACCTGAACGCCGTCG
TGGGAACCGCCCTGATCAAAAAGTACCCTAAGCTGGAAAGCGAGTTCGTGTACGGCGACTACAAGGTGTA
CGACGTGCGGAAGATGATCGCCAAGAGCGAGCAGGAAATCGGCAAGGCTACCGCCAAGTACTTCTTCTAC
AGCAACATCATGAACTTTTTCAAGACCGAGATTACCCTGGCCAACGGCGAGATCCGGAAGCGGCCTCTGA
TCGAGACAAACGGCGAAACAGGCGAGATCGTGTGGGATAAGGGCCGGGACTTTGCCACCGTGCGGAAAGT
GCTGTCTATGCCCCAAGTGAATATCGTGAAAAAGACCGAGGTGCAGACAGGCGGCTTCAGCAAAGAGTCT
ATCCTGCCCAAGAGGAACAGCGACAAGCTGATCGCCAGAAAGAAGGACTGGGACCCTAAGAAGTACGGCG
GCTTCGACAGCCCCACCGTGGCCTATTCTGTGCTGGTGGTGGCCAAAGTGGAAAAGGGCAAGTCCAAGAA
ACTGAAGAGTGTGAAAGAGCTGCTGGGGATCACCATCATGGAAAGAAGCAGCTTCGAGAAGAATCCCATC
GACTTTCTGGAAGCCAAGGGCTACAAAGAAGTGAAAAAGGACCTGATCATCAAGCTGCCTAAGTACTCCC
TGTTCGAGCTGGAAAACGGCCGGAAGAGAATGCTGGCCTCTGCCGGCGAACTGCAGAAGGGAAACGAACT
GGCCCTGCCCTCCAAATATGTGAACTTCCTGTACCTGGCCAGCCACTATGAGAAGCTGAAGGGCTCCCCC
GAGGATAATGAGCAGAAACAGCTGTTTGTGGAACAGCACAAACACTACCTGGACGAGATCATCGAGCAGA
TCAGCGAGTTCTCCAAGAGAGTGATCCTGGCCGACGCTAATCTGGACAAGGTGCTGAGCGCCTACAACAA
GCACAGAGACAAGCCTATCAGAGAGCAGGCCGAGAATATCATCCACCTGTTTACCCTGACCAATCTGGGA
GCCCCTGCCGCCTTCAAGTACTTTGACACCACCATCGACCGGAAGAGGTACACCAGCACCAAAGAGGTGC
TGGACGCCACCCTGATCCACCAGAGCATCACCGGCCTGTACGAGACACGGATCGACCTGTCTCAGCTGGG
AGGCGACGCCTATCCCTATGACGTGCCCGATTATGCCAGCCTGGGCAGCGGCTCCCCCAAGAAAAAACGC
AAGGTGGAAGATCCTAAGAAAAAGCGGAAAGTGGACGGCATTGGTAGTGGGAGCAACGGCAGCAGCGGAT
CCAGCGAGCTGATTAAGGAGAACATGCACATGAAGCTGTACATGGAGGGCACCGTGGACAACCATCACTT
CAAGTGCACATCCGAGGGCGAAGGCAAGCCCTACGAGGGCACCCAGACCATGAGAATCAAGGTGGTCGAG
GGCGGCCCTCTCCCCTTCGCCTTCGACATCCTGGCTACTAGCTTCCTCTACGGCAGCAAGACCTTCATCA
ACCACACCCAGGGCATCCCCGACTTCTTCAAGCAGTCCTTCCCTGAGGGCTTCACATGGGAGAGAGTCAC
CACATACGAAGACGGGGGCGTGCTGACCGCTACCCAGGACACCAGCCTCCAGGACGGCTGCCTCATCTAC
AACGTCAAGATCAGAGGGGTGAACTTCACATCCAACGGCCCTGTGATGCAGAAGAAAACACTCGGCTGGG
AGGCCTTCACCGAGACGCTGTACCCCGCTGACGGCGGCCTGGAAGGCAGAAACGACATGGCCCTGAAGCT
CGTGGGCGGGAGCCATCTGATCGCAAACATCAAGACCACATATAGATCCAAGAAACCCGCTAAGAACCTC
AAGATGCCTGGCGTCTACTATGTGGACTACAGACTGGAAAGAATCAAGGAGGCCAACAACGAGACCTACG
TCGAGCAGCACGAGGTGGCAGTGGCCAGATACTGCGACCTCCCTAGCAAACTGGGGCACAAGCTTAATGG
TGGAGGAGGTTCTGGAGGCGGTGGAAGTGGTGGCGGAGGTAGCGTCGACAGCAAGGGCGAGGAGCTGTTC
ACCGGGGTGGTGCCCATCCTGGTCGAGCTGGACGGCGACGTAAACGGCCACAAGTTCAGCGTGTCCGGCG
AGGGCGAGGGCGATGCCACCTACGGCAAGCTGACCCTGAAGTTCATCTGCACCACCGGCAAGCTGCCCGT
GCCCTGGCCCACCCTCGTGACCACCCTGACCTACGGCGTGCAGTGCTTCAGCCGCTACCCCGACCACATG
AAGCAGCACGACTTCTTCAAGTCCGCCATGCCCGAAGGCTACGTCCAGGAGCGCACCATCTTCTTCAAGG
ACGACGGCAACTACAAGACCCGCGCCGAGGTGAAGTTCGAGGGCGACACCCTGGTGAACCGCATCGAGCT
GAAGGGCATCGACTTCAAGGAGGACGGCAACATCCTGGGGCACAAGCTGGAGTACAACTACAACAGCCAC
AACGTCTATATCATGGCCGACAAGCAGAAGAACGGCATCAAGGTGAACTTCAAGATCCGCCACAACATCG
AGGACGGCAGCGTGCAGCTCGCCGACCACTACCAGCAGAACACCCCCATCGGCGACGGCCCCGTGCTGCT
GCCCGACAACCACTACCTGAGCACCCAGTCCGCCCTGAGCAAAGACCCCAACGAGAAGCGCGATCACATG
GTCCTGCTGGAGTTCGTGACCGCCGCCGGGATCACTCTCGGCATGGACGAGCTGTACAAGTAATAGATGC
ATGGCCGGCCTTAATTAAACGCGTCTCGAGGGAATTCCGATAATCAACCTCTGGATTACAAAATTTGTGA
AAGATTGACTGGTATTCTTAACTATGTTGCTCCTTTTACGCTATGTGGATACGCTGCTTTAATGCCTTTG
TATCATGCTATTGCTTCCCGTATGGCTTTCATTTTCTCCTCCTTGTATAAATCCTGGTTGCTGTCTCTTT
ATGAGGAGTTGTGGCCCGTTGTCAGGCAACGTGGCGTGGTGTGCACTGTGTTTGCTGACGCAACCCCCAC
TGGTTGGGGCATTGCCACCACCTGTCAGCTCCTTTCCGGGACTTTCGCTTTCCCCCTCCCTATTGCCACG
GCGGAACTCATCGCCGCCTGCCTTGCCCGCTGCTGGACAGGGGCTCGGCTGTTGGGCACTGACAATTCCG
TGGTGTTGTCGGGGAAGCTGACGTCCTTTCCATGGCTGCTCGCCTGTGTTGCCACCTGGATTCTGCGCGG
GACGTCCTTCTGCTACGTCCCTTCGGCCCTCAATCCAGCGGACCTTCCTTCCCGCGGCCTGCTGCCGGCT
CTGCGGCCTCTTCCGCGTCTTCGCCTTCGCCCTCAGACGAGTCGGATCTCCCTTTGGGCCGCCTCCCCGC
ATCGGGAATTCGAGCTCGGTACCTTTAAGACCAATGACTTACAAGGCAGCTGTAGATCTTAGCCACTTTT
TAAAAGAAAAGGGGGGACTGGAAGGGCTAATTCACTCCCAACGAAGACAAGATCTGCTTTTTGCTTGTAC
TGGGTCTCTCTGGTTAGACCAGATCTGAGCCTGGGAGCTCTCTGGCTAACTAGGGAACCCACTGCTTAAG
CCTCAATAAAGCTTGCCTTGAGTGCTTCAAGTAGTGTGTGCCCGTCTGTTGTGTGACTCTGGTAACTAGA
GATCCCTCAGACCCTTTTAGTCAGTGTGGAAAATCTCTAGCAGCATCTAGCTAGAATTAATTCCGTGTAT
TCTATAGTGTCACCTAAATCGTATGTGTATGATACATAAGGTTATGTATTAATTGTAGCCGCGTTCTAAC
GACAATATGTACAAGCCTAATTGTGTAGCATCTGGCTTACTGAAGCAGACCCTATCATCTCTCTCGTAAA
CTGCCGTCAGAGTCGGTTTGGTTGGACGAACCTTCTGAGTTTCTGGTAACGCCGTCCCGCACCCGGAAAT
GGTCAGCGAACCAATCAGCAGGGTCATCGCTAGCCTAGGGACGTACCCAATTCGCCCTATAGTGAGTCGT
ATTACGCGCGCTCACTGGCCGTCGTTTTACAACGTCGTGACTGGGAAAACCCTGGCGTTACCCAACTTAA
TCGCCTTGCAGCACATCCCCCTTTCGCCAGCTGGCGTAATAGCGAAGAGGCCCGCACCGATCGCCCTTCC
CAACAGTTGCGCAGCCTGAATGGCGAATGGG
[124 nt withheld, positions 10112-10235]
C
[91 nt withheld, positions 10237-10327]
A
[49 nt withheld, positions 10329-10377]
CCTTTGACGTTGGAGTCCACGTTCTTT
[37 nt withheld, positions 10405-10441]
ACCCTATCTCGGTCTATTCTTTTGATTTATAAGGGATTTTGCCGATTTCGGCCTATTGGTTAAAAAATGA
GCTGATTTAACAAAAATTTAACGCGAATTTTAACAAAATATTAACGCTTACAATTTAGGTGGCACTTTTC
GGGGAAATGTGCGCGGAACCCCTATTTGTTTATTTTTCTAAATACATTCAAATATGTATCCGCTCATGAG
ACAATAACCCTGATAAATGCTTCAATAATATTGAAAAAGGAAGAGTATGAGTATTCAACATTTCCGTGTC
GCCCTTATTCCCTTTTTTGCGGCATTTTGCCTTCCTGTTTTTGCTCACCCAGAAACGCTGGTGAAAGTAA
AAGATGCTGAAGATCAGTTGGGTGCACGAGTGGGTTACATCGAACTGGATCTCAACAGCGGTAAGATCCT
TGAGAGTTTTCGCCCCGAAGAACGTTTTCCAATGATGAGCACTTTTAAAGTTCTGCTATGTGGCGCGGTA
TTATCCCGTATTGACGCCGGGCAAGAGCAACTCGGTCGCCGCATACACTATTCTCAGAATGACTTGGTTG
AGTACTCACCAGTCACAGAAAAGCATCTTACGGATGGCATGACAGTAAGAGAATTATGCAGTGCTGCCAT
AACCATGAGTGATAACACTGCGGCCAACTTACTTCTGACAACGATCGGAGGACCGAAGGAGCTAACCGCT
TTTTTGCACAACATGGGGGATCATGTAACTCGCCTTGATCGTTGGGAACCGGAGCTGAATGAAGCCATAC
CAAACGACGAGCGTGACACCACGATGCCTGTAGCAATGGCAACAACGTTGCGCAAACTATTAACTGGCGA
ACTACTTACTCTAGCTTCCCGGCAACAATTAATAGACTGGATGGAGGCGGATAAAGTTGCAGGACCACTT
CTGCGCTCGGCCCTTCCGGCTGGCTGGTTTATTGCTGATAAATCTGGAGCCGGTGAGCGTGGGTCTCGCG
GTATCATTGCAGCACTGGGGCCAGATGGTAAGCCCTCCCGTATCGTAGTTATCTACACGACGGGGAGTCA
GGCAACTATGGATGAACGAAATAGACAGATCGCTGAGATAGGTGCCTCACTGATTAAGCATTGGTAACTG
TCAGACCAAGTTTACTCATATATACTTTAGATTGATTTAAAACTTCATTTTTAATTTAAAAGGATCTAGG
TGAAGATCCTTTTTGATAATCTCATGACCAAAATCCCTTAACGTGAGTTTTCGTTCCACTGAGCGTCAGA
CCCCGTAGAAAAGATCAAAGGATCTTCTTGAGATCCTTTTTTTCTGCGCGTAATCTGCTGCTTGCAAACA
AAAAAACCACCGCTACCAGCGGTGGTTTGTTTGCCGGATCAAGAGCTACCAACTCTTTTTCCGAAGGTAA
CTGGCTTCAGCAGAGCGCAGATACCAAATACTGTTCTTCTAGTGTAGCCGTAGTTAGGCCACCACTTCAA
GAACTCTGTAGCACCGCCTACATACCTCGCTCTGCTAATCCTGTTACCAGTGGCTGCTGCCAGTGGCGAT
AAGTCGTGTCTTACCGGGTTGGACTCAAGACGATAGTTACCGGATAAGGCGCAGCGGTCGGGCTGAACGG
GGGGTTCGTGCACACAGCCCAGCTTGGAGCGAACGACCTACACCGAACTGAGATACCTACAGCGTGAGCT
ATGAGAAAGCGCCACGCTTCCCGAAGGGAGAAAGGCGGACAGGTATCCGGTAAGCGGCAGGGTCGGAACA
GGAGAGCGCACGAGGGAGCTTCCAGGGGGAAACGCCTGGTATCTTTATAGTCCTGTCGGGTTTCGCCACC
TCTGACTTGAGCGTCGATTTTTGTGATGCTCGTCAGGGGGGCGGAGCCTATGGAAAAACGCCAGCAACGC
GGCCTTTTTACGGTTCCTGGCCTTTTGCTGGCCTTTTGCTCACATGTTCTTTCCTGCGTTATCCCCTGAT
TCTGTGGATAACCGTATTACCGCCTTTGAGTGAGCTGATACCGCTCGCCGCAGCCGAACGACCGAGCGCA
GCGAGTCAGTGAGCGAGGAAGCGGAAGAGCGCCCAATACGCAAACCGCCTCTCCCCGCGCGTTGGCCGAT
TCATTAATGCAGCTGGCACGACAGGTTTCCCGACTGGAAAGCGGGCAGTGAGCGCAACGCAATTAATGTG
AGTTAGCTCACTCATTAGGCACCCCAGGCTTTACACTTTATGCTTCCGGCTCGTATGTTGTGTGGAATTG
TGAGCGGATAACAATTTCACACAGGAAACAGCTATGACCATGATTACGCCAAGCGCGCAATTAACCCTCA
CTAAAGGGAACAAAAGCTGGAGCTGC
